>Addgene plasmid #66784 | Ncerulean-PHdomain | depositor partial sequence | sequence record 114250 | Ncerulean-PHdomain sequence 528 bps
ATGGACTCGGGCCGGGACTTCCTGACCCTGCACGGCCTACAGGATGATGAGGATCTACAGGCGCTGCTGA
AGGGCAGCCAGCTCCTGAAGGTGAAGTCCAGCTCATGGAGGAGAGAGCGGTTCTACAAGTTGCAGGAGGA
CTGCAAGACCATCTGGCAGGAGTCCCGCAAGGTCATGCGGACCCCGGAGTCCCAGCTGTTCTCCATCGAG
GACATTCAGGAGGTGCGAATGGGGCACCGCACGGAGGGTCTGGAGAAGTTCGCCCGTGATGTGCCCGAGG
ACCGCTGCTTCTCCATTGTCTTCAAGGACCAGCGCAATACACTAGACCTCATCGCCCCATCGCCAGCTGA
TGCCCAGCACTGGGTGCTGGGGCTGCACAAGATCATCCACCACTCAGGCTCCATGGACCAGCGTCAGAAG
CTACAGCACTGGATTCACTCCTGCTTGCGAAAAGCTGACAAAAACAAGGACAACAAGATGAGCTTCAAGG
AGCTGCAGAACTTCCTGAAGGAGCTCAACATCCAGTAA
