>Addgene plasmid #66784 | Ncerulean-PHdomain | addgene partial sequence | sequence record 116907 | CMV-F 5'-CGCAAATGGGCGGTAGGCGTG-3'
CCATTCTGCCTGGGGACGTCGGAGCAAGCTTGATTTAGGTGACACTATAGAATACAAGCTACTTGTTCTT
TTTGCAGGATCCACTAGTCATCGATTGATGGTGAGCAAGGGCGAGGAGCTGTTCACCGGGGTGGTGCCCA
TCCTGGTCGAGCTGGACGGCGACGTAAACGGCCACAAGTTCAGCGTGTCCGGCGAGGGCGAGGGCGATGC
CACCTACGGCAAGCTGACCCTGAAGTTCATCTGCACCACCGGCAAGCTGCCCGTGCCCTGGCCCACCCTC
GTGACCACCCTGACCTGGGGCGTGCAGTGCTTCGCCCGCTACCCCGACCACATGAAGCAGCACGACTTCT
TCAAGTCCGCCATGCCCGAAGGCTACGTCCAGGAGCGCACCATCTTCTTCAAGGACGACGGCAACTACAA
GACCCGCGCCGAGGTGAAGTTCGAGGGCGACACCCTGGTGAACCGCATCGAGCTGAAGGGCATCGACTTC
AAGGAGGACGGCAACATCCTGGGGCACAAGCTGGAGTACAACGCCATCAGCGACAACGTCTATATCACCG
CCGACAAGCAGAAGAACGGCATCAAGGCCAACTTCAAGATCCGCCACAACATCGAGGACGGCAGCGTGCA
GCTCGCCGACCACTACCAGCAGAACACCCCCATCGGCGACGGCCCCGTGCTGCTGCCCGACAACCACTAC
CTGAGCACCCAGTCCAAGCTGAGCAAAGACCCCAACGAGAAGCGCGATCACATGGTCCTGCTGGAGTTCG
TGACCGCCGCCGGGATCACTCTCGGCATGGACGAGCTGTACAAGGAATTCGGAGCCGGCGCGCCATTAAT
TAAAGGCCGGCCAATGGACTCGGGCCGGGA
