>Addgene plasmid #66784 | Ncerulean-PHdomain | addgene partial sequence | sequence record 116941 | EBV-rev 5'-GTGGTTTGTCCAAACTCATC-3'
CGACTCACTATAGTTCTAGAGGCTCGAGTTACTGGATGTTGAGCTCCTTCAGGAAGTTCTGCAGCTCCTT
GAAGCTCATCTTGTTGTCCTTGTTTTTGTCAGCTTTTCGCAAGCAGGAGTGAATCCAGTGCTGTAGCTTC
TGACGCTGGTCCATGGAGCCTGAGTGGTGGATGATCTTGTGCAGCCCCAGCACCCAGTGCTGGGCATCAG
CTGGCGATGGGGCGATGAGGTCTAGTGTATTGCGCTGGTCCTTGAAGACAATGGAGAAGCAGCGGTCCTC
GGGCACATCACGGGCGAACTTCTCCAGACCCTCCGTGCGGTGCCCCATTCGCACCTCCTGAATGTCCTCG
ATGGAGAACAGCTGGGACTCCGGGGTCCGCATGACCTTGCGGGACTCCTGCCAGATGGTCTTGCAGTCCT
CCTGCAACTTGTAGAAGCGCTCTCTCCTCCATGAGCTGGACTTCACCTTCAGGAGCTGGCTGCCCTTCAG
CAGCGCCTGTAGATCCTCATCATCCTGTAGGCCGTGCAGGGTCAGGAAGTCCCGGCCCGAGTCCATTGGC
CGGCCTTTAATTAATGGCGCGCCGGCTCCGAATTCCTTGTACAGCTCGTCCATGCCGAGAGTGATCCCGG
CGGCGGTCACGAACTCCAGCAGGACCATGTGATCGCGCTTCTCGTTGGGGTCTTTGCTCAGCTTGGACTG
GGTGCTCAGGTAGTGGTTGTCGGGCAGCAGCACGGGGCCGTCGCCGATGGGGGTGTTCTGCTGGTAGTGG
TCGGCGAGCTGCACGCTGCCGTCCTCGATGTTGTGGCGGATCTTGAAGTTGGCCTTGATGCCGTTCTTCT
GCTTGTCGGCGGTGATATAGACGTTGTCGCTGATGGCGTTGTACTCCAGCTTGTGCCC
