[The description below was written by a language model from this plasmid's Addgene catalogue record.]
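Description:
Ncerulean-PHdomain is an expression plasmid built on pCS2+8, a member of the pCS2 family of multipurpose vectors, and is catalogued for use in mammalian cells as well as sea urchin, zebrafish and Xenopus embryos. It is maintained in E. coli as a high-copy plasmid under ampicillin selection. No feature table accompanies the record, so the origin of replication and other backbone elements are not itemised.

The insert is a roughly 0.5 kb fragment of human PLCD1 (phospholipase C delta 1) limited to its pleckstrin homology (PH) domain, cloned between FseI and XhoI sites that both remain intact. The PH domain coding sequence was derived from a previously deposited plasmid. It is fused in frame behind a Cerulean cyan fluorescent protein supplied by the backbone, so the product is an N-terminally Cerulean-tagged PH domain. The listed promoter is SP6, a bacteriophage RNA polymerase promoter. In pCS2-type vectors this generally serves to generate synthetic mRNA by in vitro transcription for microinjection into eggs or embryos, although the record does not spell out the delivery route.

The PH domain of PLC delta 1 binds phosphatidylinositol 4,5-bisphosphate (PIP2), so the fluorescent fusion acts as a live-cell probe that reports the distribution of this lipid, typically labelling the plasma membrane. The stated purpose is expression of a PIP2-binding protein in sea urchin embryos, and the associated study concerns the migration of sea urchin primordial germ cells, where such a marker would help visualise membranes and cell outlines during imaging.
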