Addgene plasmid #66784: Ncerulean-PHdomain
Purpose: Expression of PIP2 binding protein in sea urchin embryos
Depositing lab: Amro Hamdoun. Depositing organization: University of California, San Diego (UCSD). Publication: Migration of sea urchin primordial germ cells. Campanale JP, Gokirmak T, Espinoza JA, Oulhen N, Wessel GM, Hamdoun A. Dev Dyn. 2014 Jul;243(7):917-27. doi: 10.1002/dvdy.24133. Epub 2014 Apr 30. PubMed 24677545.
Backbone
  Vector backbone: pCS2+8
  Backbone manufacturer: Addgene Plasmid #3493, Gökirmak et al. 2012, JBC
  Backbone size w/o insert (bp): 4851
  Vector type: Mammalian Expression ; sea urchin, zebrafish, xenopus
Growth in bacteria
  Bacterial resistance: Ampicillin, 100 μg/mL
  Growth temperature: 37°C
  Growth strain: DH5alpha
  Copy number: High Copy
Gene/Insert
  Gene/Insert name: PLCdelta (alt name: PLCD1)
  Species: H. sapiens (human)
  Insert size (bp): 529
  Mutation: only contains PH domain
  Entrez Gene: PLCD1 (a.k.a. NDNC3, PLC-III)
  Promoter: SP6
  Tag / fusion protein: Cerulean (N terminal on backbone)
  Cloning method: Restriction Enzyme; 5′ cloning site FseI (not destroyed); 3′ cloning site XhoI (not destroyed)
  Sequencing primers: 5′ SP6; 3′ TGTTGTTAACTTGTTTATTGCAGCT
Resource information
  A portion of this plasmid was derived from a plasmid made by: Addgene plasmid 21179 was used for PH domain sequence
Terms and licenses: Academic/Nonprofit Terms; Industry Terms: Not Available to Industry
How to cite: Ncerulean-PHdomain was a gift from Amro Hamdoun (Addgene plasmid # 66784 ; http://n2t.net/addgene:66784 ; RRID:Addgene_66784)
